Addgene plasmid #123016: AP
Purpose: contains the chaperonin-60 universal target from phytoplasma baceria; used as a control for development of molecular diagnostic assays
Depositing lab: Tim Dumonceaux. Depositing organization: Agriculture and Agri-Food Canada, Saskatoon, SK.
Backbone
  Vector backbone: pGEM-T Easy
  Backbone manufacturer: Promega
  Vector type: molecular diagnostic assay control
Growth in bacteria
  Bacterial resistance: Ampicillin, 100 μg/mL
  Growth temperature: 37°C
  Growth strain: DH5alpha
  Copy number: High Copy
Gene/Insert
  Gene/Insert name: chaperonin-60 universal target (alt name: KJ939977)
  Insert size (bp): 552
  Cloning method: Unknown
Terms and licenses: Academic/Nonprofit Terms; Industry Terms: Not Available to Industry
Depositor comments: Cloning method is T-vector cloning of a PCR product
How to cite: AP was a gift from Tim Dumonceaux (Addgene plasmid # 123016 ; http://n2t.net/addgene:123016 ; RRID:Addgene_123016)
