[The description below was written by a language model from this plasmid's Addgene catalogue record and pLannotate feature annotations shown in this document.]
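Description:
AP is a small cloning plasmid (about 3.6 kb in the sequenced record) built on the Promega pGEM-T Easy backbone. It carries a PCR-amplified fragment of the chaperonin-60 (cpn60, groEL) gene from a phytoplasma bacterium. The catalogue lists the insert as the 552 bp cpn60 "universal target" region, introduced by T-vector (TA) cloning of a PCR product. The feature table agrees with this, showing a groL/groEL fragment that best matches the aster yellows witches'-broom phytoplasma protein. The annotated match is slightly longer than the stated insert size. The record does not otherwise name the phytoplasma strain or group the sequence represents.

The rest of the plasmid is standard pGEM-T Easy architecture. A high-copy pUC-type ColE1 origin drives replication in E. coli, and a β-lactamase gene with its own promoter provides ampicillin selection. An f1 origin allows single-stranded DNA production. The insert interrupts the lacZα region, which is controlled by the lac promoter, operator and CAP site; this is the arrangement that permits blue/white screening during cloning. T7 and SP6 phage promoters flank the cloning site and could be used for in vitro transcription or as sequencing primer sites. A short annotated hit to a hornet peptide next to the insert, along with the small lacI and bom fragments, is most likely a spurious or residual backbone match rather than a functional element.

No expression of the cpn60 fragment is intended. The plasmid serves as a defined, easily propagated template, used as a positive control or standard in developing molecular diagnostic assays that detect phytoplasmas through the cpn60 universal target.
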