Features (pLannotate 1.2.2; 14 found; start..end, strand, type, name):
     56..655     +  CDS            groL (fragment): CH60_AYWBP - Also known as groEL From Aster yellows witches'-broom phytoplasma (strain AYWB).
    661..723     -  CDS            VESPI_VESMG (fragment): Experimental evidence at protein level: Swiss-Prot protein existence level 1. Shows contractile activity on isolated ileum smooth muscle. From Vespa magnifica (Hornet).
    735..753     -  promoter       SP6 promoter: promoter for bacteriophage SP6 RNA polymerase
    795..811     -  protein_bind   lac operator: The lac repressor binds to the lac operator to inhibit transcription in E. coli. This inhibition can be relieved by adding lactose or isopropyl-β-D-thiogalactopyranoside (IPTG). lac repressor encoded by lacI
    819..849     -  promoter       lac promoter: promoter for the E. coli lac operon
    864..885     -  protein_bind   CAP binding site: CAP binding activates transcription in the presence of cAMP. E. coli catabolite activator protein
    898..990     -  CDS            lacI (fragment): lac repressor; lacI; The lac repressor binds to the lac operator to inhibit transcription in E. coli. This inhibition can be relieved by adding lactose or isopropyl-β-D-thiogalactopyranoside (IPTG).
   1173..1761    -  rep_origin     ori: high-copy-number ColE1/pMB1/pBR322/pUC origin of replication
   1932..2792    -  CDS            AmpR: β-lactamase; bla; confers resistance to ampicillin, carbenicillin, and related antibiotics
   2793..2897    -  promoter       AmpR promoter: bla
   2924..2974    +  misc_feature   bom (fragment): basis of mobility region from pBR322
   3002..3430    -  rep_origin     f1 ori (sequence partly withheld): f1 bacteriophage origin of replication; arrow indicates direction of (+) strand synthesis
   3434..3591    -  CDS            lacZα (fragment): LacZα fragment of β-galactosidase; lacZ fragment
   3594..3612    +  promoter       T7 promoter: promoter for bacteriophage T7 RNA polymerase
>Addgene plasmid #123016 | AP | addgene full sequence | sequence record 248899 | Addgene NGS Result
TTGGGCCCGACGTCGCATGCTCCCGGCCGCCATGGCGGCCGCGGGAATTCGATTGGCAGGGGATGGAACC
ACGACTGCTACTATTTTAGCTCAAAAAATGATTCATAGAGGTTTTAAAGCAATAGATTTAGGGGCTAATC
CTGTTTTAGTAAAAGAAGGAATAGAAAAAGCAACAAAAAAAGTTATATCAAAACTTTTAGAAAAATCAAA
ACCAGTAATAACACAAGAAGATATAGAAAATGTAGCTTCTATTTCATCTGGAAGTAAAGAAATTGGAAAA
ATAATTGCTTTAGCAATGCAAAAAGTAACAAAAAATGGTGTTATTAACGTTGATGAATCTAAAGGATTTG
AAACCAAATTAGAAGTAGTTGAAGGTATGCAATATGATAAAGGTTACGCTTCACCTTATTTTGTTAACAA
TAGGGAAACTATGTCAGTCGATTTAGAACAACCTTTAGTTTTAGTAACAGACCATAAAATAAACAATATT
CAAGAAATTTTACATTTATTAGAAGAAGTAGTAAAACAAGGTAAGTCATTATTAATAATTGCTGATTCTG
TTGAAAATGAAGTTACCAGTATTTTAGTTATCAACAAAATGAAAGGAACATTTAATATAGTTGTTACTAA
TGCCCCTGGTTTTGGCGACAATCAAATCACTAGTGAATTCGCGGCCGCCTGCAGGTCGACCATATGGGAG
AGCTCCCAACGCGTTGGATGCATAGCTTGAGTATTCTATAGTGTCACCTAAATAGCTTGGCGTAATCATG
GTCATAGCTGTTTCCTGTGTGAAATTGTTATCCGCTCACAATTCCACACAACATACGAGCCGGAAGCATA
AAGTGTAAAGCCTGGGGTGCCTAATGAGTGAGCTAACTCACATTAATTGCGTTGCGCTCACTGCCCGCTT
TCCAGTCGGGAAACCTGTCGTGCCAGCTGCATTAATGAATCGGCCAACGCGCGGGGAGAGGCGGTTTGCG
TATTGGGCGCTCTTCCGCTTCCTCGCTCACTGACTCGCTGCGCTCGGTCGTTCGGCTGCGGCGAGCGGTA
TCAGCTCACTCAAAGGCGGTAATACGGTTATCCACAGAATCAGGGGATAACGCAGGAAAGAACATGTGAG
CAAAAGGCCAGCAAAAGGCCAGGAACCGTAAAAAGGCCGCGTTGCTGGCGTTTTTCCATAGGCTCCGCCC
CCCTGACGAGCATCACAAAAATCGACGCTCAAGTCAGAGGTGGCGAAACCCGACAGGACTATAAAGATAC
CAGGCGTTTCCCCCTGGAAGCTCCCTCGTGCGCTCTCCTGTTCCGACCCTGCCGCTTACCGGATACCTGT
CCGCCTTTCTCCCTTCGGGAAGCGTGGCGCTTTCTCATAGCTCACGCTGTAGGTATCTCAGTTCGGTGTA
GGTCGTTCGCTCCAAGCTGGGCTGTGTGCACGAACCCCCCGTTCAGCCCGACCGCTGCGCCTTATCCGGT
AACTATCGTCTTGAGTCCAACCCGGTAAGACACGACTTATCGCCACTGGCAGCAGCCACTGGTAACAGGA
TTAGCAGAGCGAGGTATGTAGGCGGTGCTACAGAGTTCTTGAAGTGGTGGCCTAACTACGGCTACACTAG
AAGAACAGTATTTGGTATCTGCGCTCTGCTGAAGCCAGTTACCTTCGGAAAAAGAGTTGGTAGCTCTTGA
TCCGGCAAACAAACCACCGCTGGTAGCGGTGGTTTTTTTGTTTGCAAGCAGCAGATTACGCGCAGAAAAA
AAGGATCTCAAGAAGATCCTTTGATCTTTTCTACGGGGTCTGACGCTCAGTGGAACGAAAACTCACGTTA
AGGGATTTTGGTCATGAGATTATCAAAAAGGATCTTCACCTAGATCCTTTTAAATTAAAAATGAAGTTTT
AAATCAATCTAAAGTATATATGAGTAAACTTGGTCTGACAGTTACCAATGCTTAATCAGTGAGGCACCTA
TCTCAGCGATCTGTCTATTTCGTTCATCCATAGTTGCCTGACTCCCCGTCGTGTAGATAACTACGATACG
GGAGGGCTTACCATCTGGCCCCAGTGCTGCAATGATACCGCGAGACCCACGCTCACCGGCTCCAGATTTA
TCAGCAATAAACCAGCCAGCCGGAAGGGCCGAGCGCAGAAGTGGTCCTGCAACTTTATCCGCCTCCATCC
AGTCTATTAATTGTTGCCGGGAAGCTAGAGTAAGTAGTTCGCCAGTTAATAGTTTGCGCAACGTTGTTGC
CATTGCTACAGGCATCGTGGTGTCACGCTCGTCGTTTGGTATGGCTTCATTCAGCTCCGGTTCCCAACGA
TCAAGGCGAGTTACATGATCCCCCATGTTGTGCAAAAAAGCGGTTAGCTCCTTCGGTCCTCCGATCGTTG
TCAGAAGTAAGTTGGCCGCAGTGTTATCACTCATGGTTATGGCAGCACTGCATAATTCTCTTACTGTCAT
GCCATCCGTAAGATGCTTTTCTGTGACTGGTGAGTACTCAACCAAGTCATTCTGAGAATAGTGTATGCGG
CGACCGAGTTGCTCTTGCCCGGCGTCAATACGGGATAATACCGCGCCACATAGCAGAACTTTAAAAGTGC
TCATCATTGGAAAACGTTCTTCGGGGCGAAAACTCTCAAGGATCTTACCGCTGTTGAGATCCAGTTCGAT
GTAACCCACTCGTGCACCCAACTGATCTTCAGCATCTTTTACTTTCACCAGCGTTTCTGGGTGAGCAAAA
ACAGGAAGGCAAAATGCCGCAAAAAAGGGAATAAGGGCGACACGGAAATGTTGAATACTCATACTCTTCC
TTTTTCAATATTATTGAAGCATTTATCAGGGTTATTGTCTCATGAGCGGATACATATTTGAATGTATTTA
GAAAAATAAACAAATAGGGGTTCCGCGCACATTTCCCCGAAAAGTGCCACCTGATGCGGTGTGAAATACC
GCACAGATGCGTAAGGAGAAAATACCGCATCAGGAAATTGTAAGCGTTAATATTTTGTTAAAATTCGCGT
TAAATTTTTGTTAAATCAGCTCATTTTTTAACCAATAGGCCGAAATCGGCAAAATCCCTTATAAATCAAA
AGAATAGACCGAGATAGGGT
[37 nt withheld, positions 3101-3137]
AAAGAACGTGGACTCCAACGTCAAAGG
[49 nt withheld, positions 3165-3213]
T
[91 nt withheld, positions 3215-3305]
G
[124 nt withheld, positions 3307-3430]
CCATTCGCCATTCAGGCTGCGCAACTGTTGGGAAGGGCGATCGGTGCGGGCCTCTTCGCTATTACGCCAG
CTGGCGAAAGGGGGATGTGCTGCAAGGCGATTAAGTTGGGTAACGCCAGGGTTTTCCCAGTCACGACGTT
GTAAAACGACGGCCAGTGAATTGTAATACGACTCACTATAGGGCGAA
