>Addgene plasmid #123016 | AP | depositor partial sequence | sequence record 234902 | AP
GCTACTATTTTAGCTCAAAAAATGATTCATAGAGGTTTTAAAGCAATAGATTTAGGGGCTAATCCTGTTT
TAGTAAAAGAAGGAATAGAAAAAGCAACAAAAAAAGTTATATCAAAACTTTTAGAAAAATCAAAACCAGT
AATAACACAAGAAGATATAGAAAATGTAGCTTCTATTTCATCTGGAAGTAAAGAAATTGGAAAAATAATT
GCTTTAGCAATGCAAAAAGTAACAAAAAATGGTGTTATTAACGTTGATGAATCTAAAGGATTTGAAACCA
AATTAGAAGTAGTTGAAGGTATGCAATATGATAAAGGTTACGCTTCACCTTATTTTGTTAACAATAGGGA
AACTATGTCAGTCGATTTAGAACAACCTTTAGTTTTAGTAACAGACCATAAAATAAACAATATTCAAGAA
ATTTTACATTTATTAGAAGAAGTAGTAAAACAAGGTAAGTCATTATTAATAATTGCTGATTCTGTTGAAA
ATGAAGTTACCAGTATTTTAGTTATCAACAAAATGAAAGGAACATTTAATATAGTTGTTACT
